>Addgene plasmid #226603 | FUS LC 4S->A#1 | addgene full sequence | sequence record 450203 | Addgene NGS Result
[3 nt withheld, positions 1-3]
A
[49 nt withheld, positions 5-53]
CCTTTGACGTTGGAGTCCACGTTCTTT
[37 nt withheld, positions 81-117]
ACCCTATCTCGGTCTATTCTTTTGATTTATAAGGGATTTTGCCGATTTCGGCCTATTGGTTAAAAAATGA
GCTGATTTAACAAAAATTTAACGCGAATTTTAACAAAATATTAACGCTTACAATTTAGGTGGCACTTTTC
GGGGAAATGTGCGCGGAACCCCTATTTGTTTATTTTTCTAAATACATTCAAATATGTATCCGCTCATGAA
TTAATTCTTAGAAAAACTCATCGAGCATCAAATGAAACTGCAATTTATTCATATCAGGATTATCAATACC
ATATTTTTGAAAAAGCCGTTTCTGTAATGAAGGAGAAAACTCACCGAGGCAGTTCCATAGGATGGCAAGA
TCCTGGTATCGGTCTGCGATTCCGACTCGTCCAACATCAATACAACCTATTAATTTCCCCTCGTCAAAAA
TAAGGTTATCAAGTGAGAAATCACCATGAGTGACGACTGAATCCGGTGAGAATGGCAAAAGTTTATGCAT
TTCTTTCCAGACTTGTTCAACAGGCCAGCCATTACGCTCGTCATCAAAATCACTCGCATCAACCAAACCG
TTATTCATTCGTGATTGCGCCTGAGCGAGACGAAATACGCGATCGCTGTTAAAAGGACAATTACAAACAG
GAATCGAATGCAACCGGCGCAGGAACACTGCCAGCGCATCAACAATATTTTCACCTGAATCAGGATATTC
TTCTAATACCTGGAATGCTGTTTTCCCGGGGATCGCAGTGGTGAGTAACCATGCATCATCAGGAGTACGG
ATAAAATGCTTGATGGTCGGAAGAGGCATAAATTCCGTCAGCCAGTTTAGTCTGACCATCTCATCTGTAA
CATCATTGGCAACGCTACCTTTGCCATGTTTCAGAAACAACTCTGGCGCATCGGGCTTCCCATACAATCG
ATAGATTGTCGCACCTGATTGCCCGACATTATCGCGAGCCCATTTATACCCATATAAATCAGCATCCATG
TTGGAATTTAATCGCGGCCTAGAGCAAGACGTTTCCCGTTGAATATGGCTCATAACACCCCTTGTATTAC
TGTTTATGTAAGCAGACAGTTTTATTGTTCATGACCAAAATCCCTTAACGTGAGTTTTCGTTCCACTGAG
CGTCAGACCCCGTAGAAAAGATCAAAGGATCTTCTTGAGATCCTTTTTTTCTGCGCGTAATCTGCTGCTT
GCAAACAAAAAAACCACCGCTACCAGCGGTGGTTTGTTTGCCGGATCAAGAGCTACCAACTCTTTTTCCG
AAGGTAACTGGCTTCAGCAGAGCGCAGATACCAAATACTGTCCTTCTAGTGTAGCCGTAGTTAGGCCACC
ACTTCAAGAACTCTGTAGCACCGCCTACATACCTCGCTCTGCTAATCCTGTTACCAGTGGCTGCTGCCAG
TGGCGATAAGTCGTGTCTTACCGGGTTGGACTCAAGACGATAGTTACCGGATAAGGCGCAGCGGTCGGGC
TGAACGGGGGGTTCGTGCACACAGCCCAGCTTGGAGCGAACGACCTACACCGAACTGAGATACCTACAGC
GTGAGCTATGAGAAAGCGCCACGCTTCCCGAAGGGAGAAAGGCGGACAGGTATCCGGTAAGCGGCAGGGT
CGGAACAGGAGAGCGCACGAGGGAGCTTCCAGGGGGAAACGCCTGGTATCTTTATAGTCCTGTCGGGTTT
CGCCACCTCTGACTTGAGCGTCGATTTTTGTGATGCTCGTCAGGGGGGCGGAGCCTATGGAAAAACGCCA
GCAACGCGGCCTTTTTACGGTTCCTGGCCTTTTGCTGGCCTTTTGCTCACATGTTCTTTCCTGCGTTATC
CCCTGATTCTGTGGATAACCGTATTACCGCCTTTGAGTGAGCTGATACCGCTCGCCGCAGCCGAACGACC
GAGCGCAGCGAGTCAGTGAGCGAGGAAGCGGAAGAGCGCCTGATGCGGTATTTTCTCCTTACGCATCTGT
GCGGTATTTCACACCGCAATGGTGCACTCTCAGTACAATCTGCTCTGATGCCGCATAGTTAAGCCAGTAT
ACACTCCGCTATCGCTACGTGACTGGGTCATGGCTGCGCCCCGACACCCGCCAACACCCGCTGACGCGCC
CTGACGGGCTTGTCTGCTCCCGGCATCCGCTTACAGACAAGCTGTGACCGTCTCCGGGAGCTGCATGTGT
CAGAGGTTTTCACCGTCATCACCGAAACGCGCGAGGCAGCTGCGGTAAAGCTCATCAGCGTGGTCGTGAA
GCGATTCACAGATGTCTGCCTGTTCATCCGCGTCCAGCTCGTTGAGTTTCTCCAGAAGCGTTAATGTCTG
GCTTCTGATAAAGCGGGCCATGTTAAGGGCGGTTTTTTCCTGTTTGGTCACTGATGCCTCCGTGTAAGGG
GGATTTCTGTTCATGGGGGTAATGATACCGATGAAACGAGAGAGGATGCTCACGATACGGGTTACTGATG
ATGAACATGCCCGGTTACTGGAACGTTGTGAGGGTAAACAACTGGCGGTATGGATGCGGCGGGACCAGAG
AAAAATCACTCAGGGTCAATGCCAGCGCTTCGTTAATACAGATGTAGGTGTTCCACAGGGTAGCCAGCAG
CATCCTGCGATGCAGATCCGGAACATAATGGTGCAGGGCGCTGACTTCCGCGTTTCCAGACTTTACGAAA
CACGGAAACCGAAGACCATTCATGTTGTTGCTCAGGTCGCAGACGTTTTGCAGCAGCAGTCGCTTCACGT
TCGCTCGCGTATCGGTGATTCATTCTGCTAACCAGTAAGGCAACCCCGCCAGCCTAGCCGGGTCCTCAAC
GACAGGAGCACGATCATGCGCACCCGTGGGGCCGCCATGCCGGCGATAATGGCCTGCTTCTCGCCGAAAC
GTTTGGTGGCGGGACCAGTGACGAAGGCTTGAGCGAGGGCGTGCAAGATTCCGAATACCGCAAGCGACAG
GCCGATCATCGTCGCGCTCCAGCGAAAGCGGTCCTCGCCGAAAATGACCCAGAGCGCTGCCGGCACCTGT
CCTACGAGTTGCATGATAAAGAAGACAGTCATAAGTGCGGCGACGATAGTCATGCCCCGCGCCCACCGGA
AGGAGCTGACTGGGTTGAAGGCTCTCAAGGGCATCGGTCGAGATCCCGGTGCCTAATGAGTGAGCTAACT
TACATTAATTGCGTTGCGCTCACTGCCCGCTTTCCAGTCGGGAAACCTGTCGTGCCAGCTGCATTAATGA
ATCGGCCAACGCGCGGGGAGAGGCGGTTTGCGTATTGGGCGCCAGGGTGGTTTTTCTTTTCACCAGTGAG
ACGGGCAACAGCTGATTGCCCTTCACCGCCTGGCCCTGAGAGAGTTGCAGCAAGCGGTCCACGCTGGTTT
GCCCCAGCAGGCGAAAATCCTGTTTGATGGTGGTTAACGGCGGGATATAACATGAGCTGTCTTCGGTATC
GTCGTATCCCACTACCGAGATATCCGCACCAACGCGCAGCCCGGACTCGGTAATGGCGCGCATTGCGCCC
AGCGCCATCTGATCGTTGGCAACCAGCATCGCAGTGGGAACGATGCCCTCATTCAGCATTTGCATGGTTT
GTTGAAAACCGGACATGGCACTCCAGTCGCCTTCCCGTTCCGCTATCGGCTGAATTTGATTGCGAGTGAG
ATATTTATGCCAGCCAGCCAGACGCAGACGCGCCGAGACAGAACTTAATGGGCCCGCTAACAGCGCGATT
TGCTGGTGACCCAATGCGACCAGATGCTCCACGCCCAGTCGCGTACCGTCTTCATGGGAGAAAATAATAC
TGTTGATGGGTGTCTGGTCAGAGACATCAAGAAATAACGCCGGAACATTAGTGCAGGCAGCTTCCACAGC
AATGGCATCCTGGTCATCCAGCGGATAGTTAATGATCAGCCCACTGACGCGTTGCGCGAGAAGATTGTGC
ACCGCCGCTTTACAGGCTTCGACGCCGCTTCGTTCTACCATCGACACCACCACGCTGGCACCCAGTTGAT
CGGCGCGAGATTTAATCGCCGCGACAATTTGCGACGGCGCGTGCAGGGCCAGACTGGAGGTGGCAACGCC
AATCAGCAACGACTGTTTGCCCGCCAGTTGTTGTGCCACGCGGTTGGGAATGTAATTCAGCTCCGCCATC
GCCGCTTCCACTTTTTCCCGCGTTTTCGCAGAAACGTGGCTGGCCTGGTTCACCACGCGGGAAACGGTCT
GATAAGAGACACCGGCATACTCTGCGACATCGTATAACGTTACTGGTTTCACATTCACCACCCTGAATTG
ACTCTCTTCCGGGCGCTATCATGCCATACCGCGAAAGGTTTTGCGCCATTCGATGGTGTCCGGGATCTCG
ACGCTCTCCCTTATGCGACTCCTGCATTAGGAAGCAGCCCAGTAGTAGGTTGAGGCCGTTGAGCACCGCC
GCCGCAAGGAATGGTGCATGCAAGGAGATGGCGCCCAACAGTCCCCCGGCCACGGGGCCTGCCACCATAC
CCACGCCGAAACAAGCGCTCATGAGCCCGAAGTGGCGAGCCCGATCTTCCCCATCGGTGATGTCGGCGAT
ATAGGCGCCAGCAACCGCACCTGTGGCGCCGGTGATGCCGGCCACGATGCGTCCGGCGTAGAGGATCGAG
ATCTCGATCCCGCGAAATTAATACGACTCACTATAGGGGAATTGTGAGCGGATAACAATTCCCCTCTAGA
AATAATTTTGTTTAACTTTAAGAAGGAGATATACCATGGGCTCTGATAAAATTCATCATCATCATCATCA
CGAAAATCTTTATTTTCAAGGTATGGCGAGCAACGACTACACCCAGCAAGCGACCCAGAGCTACGGTGCG
TATCCGACCCAGCCGGGTCAAGGCTACAGCCAGCAAAGCGCGCAGCCGTATGGTCAGCAAAGCTACAGCG
GCTATAGCCAAGCGACCGATACCGCGGGTTATGGTCAGGCGAGCTACAGCAGCTATGGCCAGAGCCAAAA
CACCGGTTATGGCACCCAGAGCACCCCGCAAGGTTACGGCAGCACCGGTGGCTATGGTAGCAGCCAGAGC
AGCCAAAGCAGCTACGGCCAGCAAAGCAGCTATCCGGGTTATGGTCAACAGCCGGCGCCGAGCAGCACCA
GCGGTAGCTACGGTAGCAGCAGCCAGAGCAGCAGCTACGGTCAGCCGCAAAGCGGCAGCTACAGCCAGCA
ACCGAGCTATGGTGGCCAGCAACAGAGCTACGGTCAACAGCAAAGCTATAACCCGCCGCAGGGTTACGGC
CAGCAAAACCAATATAACAGCTGACTCGAGCACCACCACCACCACCACTGAGATCCGGCTGCTAACAAAG
CCCGAAAGGAAGCTGAGTTGGCTGCTGCCACCGCTGAGCAATAACTAGCATAACCCCTTGGGGCCTCTAA
ACGGGTCTTGAGGGGTTTTTTGCTGAAAGGAGGAACTATATCCGGATTGGCGAATGGG
[124 nt withheld, positions 5566-5689]
C
[88 nt withheld, positions 5691-5778]
Features (pLannotate 1.2.2; 20 found; start..end, strand, type, name):
    269..326     +  promoter       AmpR promoter (fragment): bla
    335..1150    -  CDS            KanR: aminoglycoside phosphotransferase; aph(3')-Ia; confers resistance to kanamycin in bacteria or G418 (Geneticin®) in eukaryotes
   1272..1860    +  rep_origin     ori: high-copy-number ColE1/pMB1/pBR322/pUC origin of replication
   2046..2185    -  misc_feature   bom: basis of mobility region from pBR322
   2287..2478    -  CDS            rop: Rop protein, which maintains plasmids at low copy number; rop
   2495..2875    +  CDS            YPB1_ECOLX: Protein predicted: Swiss-Prot protein existence level 4. From Escherichia coli.
   2947..3238    -  CDS            TcR (fragment): tetracycline efflux protein; tet; confers resistance to tetracycline
   3253..3274    -  protein_bind   CAP binding site: CAP binding activates transcription in the presence of cAMP. E. coli catabolite activator protein
   3287..4369    -  CDS            lacI: lac repressor; lacI; The lac repressor binds to the lac operator to inhibit transcription in E. coli. This inhibition can be relieved by adding lactose or isopropyl-β-D-thiogalactopyranoside (IPTG).
   4370..4447    -  promoter       lacI promoter: lacI
   4455..4734    -  CDS            TcR (fragment): tetracycline efflux protein; tet; confers resistance to tetracycline
   4756..4774    +  promoter       T7 promoter: promoter for bacteriophage T7 RNA polymerase
   4775..4799    +  protein_bind   lac operator: The lac repressor binds to the lac operator to inhibit transcription in E. coli. This inhibition can be relieved by adding lactose or isopropyl-β-D-thiogalactopyranoside (IPTG). lac repressor encoded by lacI
   4814..4836    +  RBS            RBS: efficient ribosome binding site from bacteriophage T7 gene 10 (Olins and Rangwala, 1989)
   4861..4877    +  CDS            capTEV™ (fragment): composite tag for in vivo biotinylation, TEV protease cleavage, and 6xHis tagging
   4900..5388    +  CDS            FUS (fragment): FUS_HUMAN - Also known as TLS. Experimental evidence at protein level: Swiss-Prot protein existence level 1. DNA/RNA-binding protein that plays a role in various cellular processes such as transcription regulation, RNA splicing, RNA transport, DNA repair and damage response (PubMed:27731383). Binds to nascent pre-mRNAs and acts as a molecular mediator between RNA polymerase II and U1 small nuclear ribonucleoprotein thereby coupling transcription and splicing (PubMed:26124092). Binds also its own pre- mRNA and autoregulates its expression; this autoregulation mechanism is mediated by non-sense-
   5398..5415    +  CDS            9xHis (fragment): 9xHis affinity tag
   5425..5474    +  CDS            SET1 (fragment): solubility-enhancement tag derived from T7 phage gene 10B
   5482..5529    +  terminator     T7 terminator: transcription terminator for bacteriophage T7 RNA polymerase
   5566..216     +  rep_origin     f1 ori (across the origin) (sequence partly withheld): f1 bacteriophage origin of replication; arrow indicates direction of (+) strand synthesis
