[The description below was written by a language model from this plasmid's Addgene catalogue record and pLannotate feature annotations shown in this document.]
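Description:
FUS LC 4S->A#1 is a bacterial expression plasmid built on the RPIB backbone, about 5.8 kb in total, for producing a mutant form of the low-complexity (LC) domain of human FUS in E. coli. It carries a kanamycin resistance gene (aph(3')-Ia) for selection and a ColE1/pMB1-type origin for replication. The record lists it as high copy, although the annotation also detects the rop gene and the bom mobility region typical of pBR322/pET-style backbones. An f1 origin and remnants of a tetracycline resistance gene are also present as backbone features.

The roughly 560 bp synthetic insert encodes the FUS LC region with four serines replaced by alanine at positions 30, 44, 48 and 53, described as serine subset #1. Expression is driven by a T7 promoter followed by a lac operator and the T7 gene 10 ribosome binding site, with a T7 terminator downstream. The plasmid's own lacI gene supplies repressor, so transcription is held off until induced with IPTG in a host that supplies T7 RNA polymerase. The catalogue lists an N-terminal 6xHis tag provided by the backbone. The short capTEV-like fragment annotated upstream of FUS is consistent with this tag and may indicate a TEV cleavage site, though the record does not confirm one. A short His-tag fragment is also annotated downstream of the insert, but the record does not say whether it is translated.

The associated work concerns how polar residues and arginine contribute to FUS phase separation. The construct is therefore suited to purifying recombinant protein to test the effect of removing these serines.
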