Addgene plasmid #226603: FUS LC 4S->A#1
Purpose: 4 serines to alanine at residue positions 30, 44, 48, 53
Depositing lab: Nicolas Fawzi. Depositing organization: Brown University. Publication: Expanding the molecular grammar of polar residues and arginine in FUS phase separation. Wake N, Weng SL, Zheng T, Wang SH, Kirilenko V, Mittal J, Fawzi NL. Nat Chem Biol. 2025 Jul;21(7):1076-1088. doi: 10.1038/s41589-024-01828-6. Epub 2025 Feb 7. PubMed 39920231.
Backbone
  Vector backbone: RPIB
  Backbone size w/o insert (bp): 5223
  Total vector size (bp): 5780
  Vector type: Bacterial Expression
Growth in bacteria
  Bacterial resistance: Kanamycin, 50 μg/mL
  Growth temperature: 37°C
  Growth strain: DH5alpha
  Copy number: High Copy
Gene/Insert
  Gene/Insert name: FUS LC S->A#1
  Species: H. sapiens (human)
  Insert size (bp): 557
  Mutation: 4 serines to alanine in sequence position subset #1
  Entrez Gene: FUS (a.k.a. ALS6, ETM4, FUS1, HNRNPP2, POMP75, TLS, altFUS)
  Promoter: T7
  Tag / fusion protein: 6His (N terminal on backbone)
  Cloning method: Gene Synthesis
  Sequencing primers: 5′ NcoI; 3′ XhoI
Terms and licenses: Academic/Nonprofit Terms; Industry Terms: Not Available to Industry
Depositor comments: Please visit https://doi.org/10.1101/2024.02.15.580391 for bioRxiv preprint.
How to cite: FUS LC 4S->A#1 was a gift from Nicolas Fawzi (Addgene plasmid # 226603 ; http://n2t.net/addgene:226603 ; RRID:Addgene_226603)
