>Addgene plasmid #226603 | FUS LC 4S->A#1 | depositor partial sequence | sequence record 444509 | Insert
CCATGGGCTCTGATAAAATTCATCATCATCATCATCACGAAAATCTTTATTTTCAAGGTATGGCGAGCAA
CGACTACACCCAGCAAGCGACCCAGAGCTACGGTGCGTATCCGACCCAGCCGGGTCAAGGCTACAGCCAG
CAAAGCGCGCAGCCGTATGGTCAGCAAAGCTACAGCGGCTATAGCCAAGCGACCGATACCGCGGGTTATG
GTCAGGCGAGCTACAGCAGCTATGGCCAGAGCCAAAACACCGGTTATGGCACCCAGAGCACCCCGCAAGG
TTACGGCAGCACCGGTGGCTATGGTAGCAGCCAGAGCAGCCAAAGCAGCTACGGCCAGCAAAGCAGCTAT
CCGGGTTATGGTCAACAGCCGGCGCCGAGCAGCACCAGCGGTAGCTACGGTAGCAGCAGCCAGAGCAGCA
GCTACGGTCAGCCGCAAAGCGGCAGCTACAGCCAGCAACCGAGCTATGGTGGCCAGCAACAGAGCTACGG
TCAACAGCAAAGCTATAACCCGCCGCAGGGTTACGGCCAGCAAAACCAATATAACAGCTGACTCGAG
