>Addgene plasmid #226603 | FUS LC 4S->A#1 | depositor partial sequence | sequence record 444720 | FUS LC 4S->A#1 sequence 1320 bps
CCCTCTAGAAATAATTTTGTTTAACTTTAAGAAGGAGATATACCATGGGCTCTGATAAAATTCATCATCA
TCATCATCACGAAAATCTTTATTTTCAAGGTATGGCGAGCAACGACTACACCCAGCAAGCGACCCAGAGC
TACGGTGCGTATCCGACCCAGCCGGGTCAAGGCTACAGCCAGCAAAGCGCGCAGCCGTATGGTCAGCAAA
GCTACAGCGGCTATAGCCAAGCGACCGATACCGCGGGTTATGGTCAGGCGAGCTACAGCAGCTATGGCCA
GAGCCAAAACACCGGTTATGGCACCCAGAGCACCCCGCAAGGTTACGGCAGCACCGGTGGCTATGGTAGC
AGCCAGAGCAGCCAAAGCAGCTACGGCCAGCAAAGCAGCTATCCGGGTTATGGTCAACAGCCGGCGCCGA
GCAGCACCAGCGGTAGCTACGGTAGCAGCAGCCAGAGCAGCAGCTACGGTCAGCCGCAAAGCGGCAGCTA
CAGCCAGCAACCGAGCTATGGTGGCCAGCAACAGAGCTACGGTCAACAGCAAAGCTATAACCCGCCGCAG
GGTTACGGCCAGCAAAACCAATATAACAGCTGACTCGAGCACCACCACCACCACCACTGAGATCCGGCTG
CTAACAAAGCCCGAAAGGAAGCTGAGTTGGCTGCTGCCACCGCTGAGCAATAACTAGCATAACCCCTTGG
GGCCTCTAAACGGGTCTTGAGGGGTTTTTTGCTGAAAGGAGGAACTATATCCGGATTGGCGAATGGG
[124 nt withheld, positions 768-891]
C
[91 nt withheld, positions 893-983]
A
[49 nt withheld, positions 985-1033]
CCTTTGACGTTGGAGTCCACGTTCTTT
[37 nt withheld, positions 1061-1097]
ACCCTATCTCGGTCTATTCTTTTGATTTATAAGGGATTTTGCCGATTTCGGCCTATTGGTTAAAAAATGA
GCTGATTTAACAAAAATTTAACGCGAATTTTAACAAAATATTAACGCTTACAATTTAGGTGGCACTTTTC
GGGGAAATGTGCGCGGAACCCCTATTTGTTTATTTTTCTAAATACATTCAAATATGTATCCGCTCATGAA
TTAATTCTTAGAA
